>Addgene plasmid #190376 | JAB2494 | addgene full sequence | sequence record 387093 | Addgene NGS Result
ATATATTGTGGTGTAAACAAATTGACGCTTAGACAACTTAATAACACATTGCGGACGTTTTTAATGTAAT
CAGCTTGCATGCCGGTCGATCTAGTAACATAGATGACACCGCGCGCGATAATTTATCCTAGTTTGCGCGC
TATATTTTGTTTTCTATCGCGTATTAAATGTATAATTGCGGGACTCTAATCATAAAAACCCATCTCATAA
ATAACGTCATGCATTACATGTTAATTATTACATGCTTAACGTAATTCAACAGAAATTATATGATAATCAT
CGCAAGACCGGCAACAGGATTCAATCTTAAGAAACTTTATTGCCAAATGTTTGAACGATCTGCTTGACTC
TAGGGGTCATCAGATTTCGGTGACGGGCAGGACCGGACGGGGCGGCACCGGCAGGCTGAAGTCCAGCTGC
CAGAAACCCACGTCATGCCAGTTCCCGTGCTTGAAGCCGGCCGCCCGCAGCATGCCGCGGGGGGCATATC
CGAGCGCCTCGTGCATGCGCACGCTCGGGTCGTTGGGCAGCCCGATGACAGCGACCACGCTCTTGAAGCC
CTGTGCCTCCAGGGACTTCAGCAGGTGGGTGTAGAGCGTGGAGCCCAGTCCCGTCCGCTGGTGGCGGGGG
GACACGTACACGGTCGACTCGGCCGTCCAGTCGTAGGCGTTGCGTGCCTTCCAGGGACCCGCGTAGGCGA
TGCCGGCGACCTCGCCGTCCACCTCGGCGACGAGCCAGGGATAGCGCTCCCGCAGACGGACGAGGTCGTC
CGTCCACTCCTGCGGTTCCTGCGGCTCGGTACGGAAGTTGACCGTGCTTGTCTCGATGTAGTGGTTGACG
ATGGTGCAGACCGCCGGCATGTCCGCCTCGGTGGCACGGCGGATGTCGGCCGGGCGTCGTTCTGGGCTCA
TGGTAGATCCCCTCGATCGAGTTGAGAGTGAATATGAGACTCTAATTGGATACCGAGGGGAATTTATGGA
ACGTCAGTGGAGCATTTTTGACAAGAAATATTTGCTAGCTGATAGTGACCTTAGGCGACTTTTGAACGCG
CAATAATGGTTTCTGACGTATGTGCTTAGCTCATTAAACTCCAGAAACCCGCGGCTCAGTGGCTCCTTCA
ACGTTGCGGTTCTGTCAGTTCCAAACGTAAAACGGCTTGTCCCGCGTCATCGGCGGGGGTCATAACGTGA
CTCCCTTAATTCTCCGCTCATGATCGATAACATGTCGACTATCGGACGAGCTCAAAGTTTAACGTGTGAA
GACGTGCTTCTAATGTAGTTTAAACTGAAGGCGGGAAACGACAATCTGATCCAAGCTCAAGCTAAGCTTG
CATGCCTGCAGGATATCGTGGATCCAAGCTTGCCACGTGCCGCCACGTGCCGCCACGTGCCGCCACGTGC
CTCTAGAGGATCCATCTCCACTGACGTAAGGGATGACGCACAATCCCACTATCCTTCGCAAGACCCTTCC
TCTATATAAGGAAGTTCATTTCATTTGGAGAGGACACGCTGGGATCCCCACCATGATTGTGGGTGAAGAT
CAGCTGTGGGGTCGTCGTACACTGGAATTTGTTGATAGCGTTGAACGTCTGGAAGCACCGGCACTGATTA
GCCGTTTTGAAAGCCTGATTGCAAGCTGTGGTTTTACCGCCTATATCATGGCAGGTCTGCCGAGCCGTAA
TGCCGGTCTGCCGGAACTGACCCTGGCAAATGGTTGGCCTCGTGATTGGTTTGATCTGTATGTTAGCGAA
AACTTTAGCGCAGTTGATCCGGTTCCGCGTTATGGTGCAACCACTGTTCATCCGTTTGTTTGGAGTGATG
CACCGTATGATCGTGACCGTGATCAGGCAGCACATCGTGTTATGACCCGTGCAGCAGAATTTGGTCTGGT
TGAAGGTTATTGTATTCCGCTGCATTACGATGATGGTAGCGCAGCAATTAGTATGGCAGGTGAAGATCCT
GATCTGAGTCCGGCAGCCCGTGGTGTAATGCAGCTGGTTAGCATTTATGCACATAGCCGTCTGCGTGTAC
TGAGCCGTCCGAAACCGATTCGTCGTAATCGTCTGACACCGCGTGAATGTGAAATTCTGCAGTGGGCAGC
ACAGGGTAAAACCGCATGGGAAATTAGCGTTATTCTGTGTATTACCGAACGCACCGTTAAATTTCATCTG
ATTGAAGCAGCACGTAAACTGGATGCAGCAAATCGTACCGCAGCAGTTGCAAAAGCACTGACACTGGGTC
TGATTCGTCTGGGAGGAGGTGCCCCCCCGACCGACGTCAGCCTGGGGGACGAGCTCCACTTAGACGGCGA
GGACGTGGCGATGGCGCATGCCGACGCGCTAGACGATTTCGATCTGGACATGTTGGGGGACGGGGATTCC
CCGGGGCCGGGATTTACCCCCCACGACTCCGCCCCCTACGGCGCTCTGGATACGGCCGACTTCGAGTTTG
AGCAGATGTTTACCGATGCCCTTGGAATTGACGAGTACGGTGGGCCGAAGAAGAAGAGGAAGGTTTAGTG
TCGGTACGCTGAAATCACCAGTCTCTCTCTACAAATCTATCTCTCTCTATTTTCTCCATAAATAATGTGT
GAGTAGTTTCCCGATAAGGGAAATTAGGGTTCTTATAGGGTTTCGCTCATGTGTTGAGCATATAAGAAAC
CCTTAGTATGTATTTGTATTTGTAAAATACTTCTATCAATAAAATTTCTAATTCCTAAAACCAAAATCCA
GTACTAAAATCCAGATCGATGCTTGATACTACGTCTTCGGGCTAGAGCGGACTAGTTCTAGAGCGGCCGC
CACCGCGGTGGAGCTCCAGCTTTTGTTCCCTTTAGTGAGGGTTAATTGCGCGCTTGGCGTAATCATGGTC
ATAGCTGTTTCCTGTGTGAAATTGTTATCCGCTCACAATTCCACACAACATACGAGCCGGAAGCATAAAG
TGTAAAGCCTGGGGTGCCTAATGAGTGAGCTAACTCACATTAATTGCGTTGCGCTCACTGCCCGCTTTCC
AGTCGGGAAACCTGTCGTGCCAGCTGCATTAATGAATCGGCCAACGCGCGGGGAGAGGCGGTTTGCGTAT
TGGGCGCTCTTCCGCTTCCTCGCTCACTGACTCGCTGCGCTCGGTCGTTCGGCTGCGGCGAGCGGTATCA
GCTCACTCAAAGGCGGTAATACGGTTATCCACAGAATCAGGGGATAACGCAGGAAAGAACATGAAGGCCT
TGACAGGATATATTGGCGGGTAAACTAAGTCGCTGTATGTGTTTGTTTGAGATCTCATGTGAGCAAAAGG
CCAGCAAAAGGCCAGGAACCGTAAAAAGGCCGCGTTGCTGGCGTTTTTCCATAGGCTCCGCCCCCCTGAC
GAGCATCACAAAAATCGACGCTCAAGTCAGAGGTGGCGAAACCCGACAGGACTATAAAGATACCAGGCGT
TTCCCCCTGGAAGCTCCCTCGTGCGCTCTCCTGTTCCGACCCTGCCGCTTACCGGATACCTGTCCGCCTT
TCTCCCTTCGGGAAGCGTGGCGCTTTCTCATAGCTCACGCTGTAGGTATCTCAGTTCGGTGTAGGTCGTT
CGCTCCAAGCTGGGCTGTGTGCACGAACCCCCCGTTCAGCCCGACCGCTGCGCCTTATCCGGTAACTATC
GTCTTGAGTCCAACCCGGTAAGACACGACTTATCGCCACTGGCAGCAGCCACTGGTAACAGGATTAGCAG
AGCGAGGTATGTAGGCGGTGCTACAGAGTTCTTGAAGTGGTGGCCTAACTACGGCTACACTAGAAGAACA
GTATTTGGTATCTGTGCTCTGCTGAAGCCAGTTACCTTCGGAAGAAGAGTTGGTAGCTCTTGATCCGGCA
AACAAACCACCGCTGGTAGCGGTGGTTTTTTTGTTTGCAAGCAGCAGATTACGCGCAGAAAAAAAGGATC
TCAAGAAGATCCTTTGATCTTTTCTACGGGGTCTGACGCTCAGTGGAACGAAAACTCACGTTAAGGGATT
TTGGTCATGAATTCTTGTTAGACATTATTTGCCGACTACCTTGGTGATCTCGCCTTTCACGTAGTGAACA
AATTCTTCCAACTGATCTGCGCGCGAGGCCAAGCGATCTTCTTGTCCAAGATAAGCCTGCCTAGCTTCAA
GTATGACGGGCTGATACTGGGCCGGCAGGCGCTCCATTGCCCAGTCGGCAGCGACATCCTTCGGCGCGAT
TTTGCCGGTTACTGCGCTGTACCAAATGCGGGACAACGTAAGCACTACATTTCGCTCATCGCCAGCCCAG
TCGGGCGGCGAGTTCCATAGCGTTAAGGTTTCATTTAGCGCCTCAAATAGATCCTGTTCAGGAACCGGAT
CAAAGAGTTCCTCCGCCGCTGGACCTACCAAGGCAACGCTATGTTCTCTTGCTTTTGTCAGCAAGATAGC
CAGATCAATGTCGATCGTGGCTGGCTCGAAGATACCTGCAAGAATGTCATTGCGCTGCCATTCTCCAAAT
TGCAGTTCGCGCTTAGCTGGATAACGCCACGGAATGATGTCGTCGTGCACAACAATGGTGACTTCTACAG
CGCGGAGAATCTCGCTCTCTCCAGGGGAAGCCGAAGTTTCCAAAAGGTCGTTGATCAAAGCTCGCCGCGT
TGTTTCATCAAGCCTTACGGTCACCGTAACCAGCAAATCAATATCACTGTGTGGCTTCAGGCCGCCATCC
ACTGCGGAGCCGTACAAATGTACGGCCAGCAACGTCGGTTCGAGATGGCGCTCGATGACGCCAACTACCT
CTGATAGTTGAGTCGATACTTCGGCGATCACCGCTTCCCTCATGATGTTTAACTCCTGAATTAAGCCGCG
CCGCGAAGCGGTGTCGGCTTGAATGAATTGTTAGGCGTCATCCTGTGCTCCCGAGAACCAGTACCAGTAC
ATCGCTGTTTCGTTCGAGACTTGAGGTCTAGTTTTATACGTGAACAGGTCAATGCCGCCGAGAGTAAAGC
CACATTTTGCGTACAAATTGCAGGCAGGTACATTGTTCGTTTGTGCCATGATGATATATTTTTATCTTGT
GCAATGTAACATCAGAGATTTTGAGACACAACGTGGCTTTGTTGAATAAATCGAACTTTTGCTGAGTTGA
AGGATCAGATCACGCATCTTCCCGACAACGCAGACCGTTCCGTGGCAAAGCAAAAGTTCAAAATCACCAA
CTGGTCCACCTACAACAAAGCTCTCATCAACCGTGGCTCCCTCACTTTCTGGCTGGATGATGGGGCGATT
CAGGAGATCCCCATCCAACAGCCCGCCGTCGAGCGGGCTTTTTTATCCCCGGAAGCCTGTGGATAGAGGG
TAGTTATCCACGTGAAACCGCTAATGCCCCGCAAAGCCTTGATTCACGGGGCTTTCCGGCCCGCTCCAAA
AACTATCCACGTGAAATCGCTAATCAGGGTACGTGAAATCGCTAATCGGAGTACGTGAAATCGCTAATAA
GGTCACGTGAAATCGCTAATCAAAAAGGCACGTGAGAACGCTAATAGCCCTTTCAGATCAACAGCTTGCA
AACACCCCTCGCTCCGGCAAGTAGTTACAGCAAGTAGTATGTTCAATTAGCTTTTCAATTATGAATATAT
ATATCAATTATTGGTCGCCCTTGGCTTGTGGACAATGCGCTACGCGCACCGGCTCCGCCCGTGGACAACC
GCAAGCGGTTGCCCACCGTCGAGCGCCTTTGCCCACAACCCGGCGGCCGGCCGCAACAGATCGTTTTATA
AATTTTTTTTTTTGAAAAAGAAAAAGCCCGAAAGGCGGCAACCTCTCGGGCTTCTGGATTTCCGATCCCC
GGAATTAGACTCTGGCTGCCTGTATCGAGTGGTGATTTTGTGCCGAGCTGCCGGTCGGGGAGCTGTTGGC
TGGCTGGTGGCAGG
Features (pLannotate 1.2.2; 23 found; start..end, strand, type, name):
     88..340     -  terminator     NOS terminator: nopaline synthase terminator and poly(A) signal
    363..911     -  CDS            bar: PAT_STRHY - Experimental evidence at protein level: Swiss-Prot protein existence level 1. Inactivates phosphinothricin (PPT) by transfer of an acetyl group from acetyl CoA. Can also acetylate demethylphosphinothricin but not PTT or glutamate. This enzyme is an effector of phosphinothricin tripeptide (PTT or bialaphos) resistance. From Streptomyces hygroscopicus. Introduced by genetic manipulation and expressed in glufosinate-tolerant maize by Dekalb Genetics.
    953..1132    -  promoter       NOS promoter: nopaline synthase promoter
   1324..1342    -  misc_feature   MCS (fragment): pUC18/19 multiple cloning site
   1414..1459    +  promoter       35SPPDK promoter (fragment): hybrid promoter consisting of the cauliflower mosaic virus 35S enhancer fused to the maize C4PPDK basal promoter (Yoo et al., 2007)
   1458..1504    +  promoter       minimal CaMV 35S promoter: minimal 35S promoter from cauliflower mosaic virus
   1523..2251    +  CDS            rpaR: RPAR_RHOPA - Experimental evidence at protein level: Swiss-Prot protein existence level 1. Responds to the quorum-sensing autoinducer 4-coumaroyl- homoserine lactone to regulate expression of several genes. Represses expression of rpaI in the absence of the inducer. From Rhodopseudomonas palustris (strain ATCC BAA-98 / CGA009).
   2261..2494    +  CDS            VP16 AD: transcriptional activation domain of herpes simplex virus protein VP16 (Triezenberg et al., 1988; Cousens et al., 1989); UL48
   2571..2747    +  polyA_signal   CaMV poly(A) signal: cauliflower mosaic virus polyadenylation signal
   2781..2816    -  misc_feature   MCS (fragment): pBluescript multiple cloning site
   2829..2847    -  promoter       T3 promoter: promoter for bacteriophage T3 RNA polymerase
   2892..2908    -  protein_bind   lac operator: The lac repressor binds to the lac operator to inhibit transcription in E. coli. This inhibition can be relieved by adding lactose or isopropyl-β-D-thiogalactopyranoside (IPTG). lac repressor encoded by lacI
   2916..2946    -  promoter       lac promoter: promoter for the E. coli lac operon
   2961..2982    -  protein_bind   CAP binding site: CAP binding activates transcription in the presence of cAMP. E. coli catabolite activator protein
   2995..3087    -  CDS            lacI (fragment): lac repressor; lacI; The lac repressor binds to the lac operator to inhibit transcription in E. coli. This inhibition can be relieved by adding lactose or isopropyl-β-D-thiogalactopyranoside (IPTG).
   3089..3213    -  rep_origin     RSF ori (fragment): Plasmids containing the RSF 1030 origin of replication can be propagated in E. coli cells that contain additional plasmids with compatible origins.
   3221..3245    +  misc_feature   RB T-DNA repeat: right border repeat from nopaline C58 T-DNA
   3336..3924    -  rep_origin     ori: high-copy-number ColE1/pMB1/pBR322/pUC origin of replication
   4018..4803    -  CDS            aadA: S3AD_SHIFL - Experimental evidence at protein level: Swiss-Prot protein existence level 1. Mediates bacterial resistance to the antibiotics streptomycin and spectinomycin. From Shigella flexneri.
   4864..5013    -  CDS            sat-1 (fragment): STA_ECOLX - Protein inferred from homology: Swiss-Prot protein existence level 3. Involved in resistance to streptothricin, a broad-spectrum antibiotic produced by streptomycetes (PubMed:1850404). Detoxifies streptothricin via acetylation of the beta amino group of the first beta-lysyl moiety of streptothricin (By similarity). From Escherichia coli.
   5155..5253    +  CDS            TRA2_ECOLX (fragment): Protein predicted: Swiss-Prot protein existence level 4. Required for transposition of transposon Tn903. From Escherichia coli.
   5261..5696    +  rep_origin     pSa ori: origin of replication from bacterial plasmid pSa
   5888..18      +  misc_feature   LB T-DNA repeat (across the origin): left border repeat from nopaline C58 T-DNA
