[The description below was written by a language model from this plasmid's Addgene catalogue record and pLannotate feature annotations shown in this document.]
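Description:
JAB2494 is a compact (about 5.9 kb) binary-type plant expression plasmid built on the JAB2121 backbone, deposited as one of a set of parts for assembling synthetic genetic circuits in eudicot plants. It is maintained in E. coli at high copy through a ColE1/pUC-type origin and selected with spectinomycin via the aadA gene. A pSa origin is also present, the type of replicon used in small pGreen-style binary vectors for maintenance in Agrobacterium, usually with replication functions supplied from a helper plasmid. Nopaline-type left and right T-DNA border repeats flank the region intended for transfer into the plant genome. Short fragments annotated as lacI, RSF ori, sat-1, a Tn903 transposase, lac promoter/operator and T3 promoter appear to be backbone remnants rather than functional parts.

Within the T-DNA are two cassettes in opposite orientations. One is a plant selectable marker: the bar gene (phosphinothricin acetyltransferase, conferring glufosinate/bialaphos tolerance) driven by the NOS promoter and ended by the NOS terminator. The other is the payload, recorded as proG1090::RpaR-VP16_19St: a synthetic transcriptional activator in which RpaR, the LuxR-family DNA-binding regulator from Rhodopseudomonas palustris, is fused to the herpes simplex VP16 activation domain. The automated annotation labels only a 35S-related fragment and a minimal CaMV 35S core upstream of the coding sequence, and a CaMV poly(A) signal downstream. The G1090 promoter and "19St" terminator named by the depositor are not identified as such, so the depositor's annotated map should be consulted. The expressed activator would presumably drive promoters carrying RpaR binding sites, serving as an input or logic component in plant circuits such as those used to reprogram root gene expression.
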