Addgene plasmid #190376: JAB2494
Purpose: Plasmids encode parts for syntetic genetic circuit construction in eudicot plants (proG1090::RpaR-VP16_19St)
Depositing lab: Jennifer Brophy & Jose Dinneny. Depositing organization: Stanford University. Publication: Synthetic genetic circuits as a means of reprogramming plant roots. Brophy JAN, Magallon KJ, Duan L, Zhong V, Ramachandran P, Kniazev K, Dinneny JR. Science. 2022 Aug 12;377(6607):747-751. doi: 10.1126/science.abo4326. Epub 2022 Aug 11. PubMed 35951698.
Backbone
  Vector backbone: JAB2121
  Vector type: Plant Expression
Growth in bacteria
  Bacterial resistance: Spectinomycin, 50 μg/mL
  Growth temperature: 37°C
  Growth strain: DH5alpha
  Copy number: High Copy
Gene/Insert
  Gene/Insert name: proG1090::RpaR-VP16_19St
  Species: Synthetic
  Cloning method: Restriction Enzyme; 5′ cloning site unknown (unknown if destroyed)
Terms and licenses: Academic/Nonprofit Terms; Industry Terms: Not Available to Industry
Depositor comments: Please see the fully annotated sequence linked the "Supplemental Documents" section. Please visit https://www.biorxiv.org/content/10.1101/2022.02.02.478917v1 for bioRxiv preprint.
How to cite: JAB2494 was a gift from Jennifer Brophy & Jose Dinneny (Addgene plasmid # 190376 ; http://n2t.net/addgene:190376 ; RRID:Addgene_190376)
